>Addgene plasmid #174693 | CEA-N domain residues 1-132 (CEACAM5)-pET30b | addgene full sequence | sequence record 347060 | Addgene NGS Result
ATCCGGATATAGTTCCTCCTTTCAGCAAAAAACCCCTCAAGACCCGTTTAGAGGCCCCAAGGGGTTATGC
TAGTTATTGCTCAGCGGTGGCAGCAGCCAACTCAGCTTCCTTTCGGGCTTTGTTAGCAGCCGGATCTCAG
TGGTGGTGGTGGTGGTGCTCGAGCTAGGTGAAGGCCACAGCATCCTTGTCCTCCACGGGTTTGGAGTTGT
TGCTGGAGATGGAGGGCTTGGGCAGCTCCGGGTATACCCGGAACTGGCCAGTTGCTTCTTCATTCACAAG
ATCTGACTTTATGACGTGTAGGGTGTAGAATCCTGTGTCATTCTGGATGATGTTCTGGATCAGCAGGGAT
GCATTGGGGTATATTATCTCTCGACCACTGTATGCGGGCCCTGGGGTAGCTTGTTGAGTTCCTATTACAT
ATCCTATAATTTGACGGTTGCCATCCACTCTTTCACCTTTGTACCAGCTGTAGCCAAAAAGATGCTGGGG
CAGATTGTGGACAAGTAGAAGCACCTCCTTCCCCTCTGCGACATTGAACGGCGTGGATTCAATAGTGAGC
TTTTGGAAATAGAGGTTTTCATGGTGATGGTGATGATGCATATGTATATCTCCTTCTTAAAGTTAAACAA
AATTATTTCTAGAGGGGAATTGTTATCCGCTCACAATTCCCCTATAGTGAGTCGTATTAATTTCGCGGGA
TCGAGATCGATCTCGATCCTCTACGCCGGACGCATCGTGGCCGGCATCACCGGCGCCACAGGTGCGGTTG
CTGGCGCCTATATCGCCGACATCACCGATGGGGAAGATCGGGCTCGCCACTTCGGGCTCATGAGCGCTTG
TTTCGGCGTGGGTATGGTGGCAGGCCCCGTGGCCGGGGGACTGTTGGGCGCCATCTCCTTGCATGCACCA
TTCCTTGCGGCGGCGGTGCTCAACGGCCTCAACCTACTACTGGGCTGCTTCCTAATGCAGGAGTCGCATA
AGGGAGAGCGTCGAGATCCCGGACACCATCGAATGGCGCAAAACCTTTCGCGGTATGGCATGATAGCGCC
CGGAAGAGAGTCAATTCAGGGTGGTGAATGTGAAACCAGTAACGTTATACGATGTCGCAGAGTATGCCGG
TGTCTCTTATCAGACCGTTTCCCGCGTGGTGAACCAGGCCAGCCACGTTTCTGCGAAAACGCGGGAAAAA
GTGGAAGCGGCGATGGCGGAGCTGAATTACATTCCCAACCGCGTGGCACAACAACTGGCGGGCAAACAGT
CGTTGCTGATTGGCGTTGCCACCTCCAGTCTGGCCCTGCACGCGCCGTCGCAAATTGTCGCGGCGATTAA
ATCTCGCGCCGATCAACTGGGTGCCAGCGTGGTGGTGTCGATGGTAGAACGAAGCGGCGTCGAAGCCTGT
AAAGCGGCGGTGCACAATCTTCTCGCGCAACGCGTCAGTGGGCTGATCATTAACTATCCGCTGGATGACC
AGGATGCCATTGCTGTGGAAGCTGCCTGCACTAATGTTCCGGCGTTATTTCTTGATGTCTCTGACCAGAC
ACCCATCAACAGTATTATTTTCTCCCATGAAGACGGTACGCGACTGGGCGTGGAGCATCTGGTCGCATTG
GGTCACCAGCAAATCGCGCTGTTAGCGGGCCCATTAAGTTCTGTCTCGGCGCGTCTGCGTCTGGCTGGCT
GGCATAAATATCTCACTCGCAATCAAATTCAGCCGATAGCGGAACGGGAAGGCGACTGGAGTGCCATGTC
CGGTTTTCAACAAACCATGCAAATGCTGAATGAGGGCATCGTTCCCACTGCGATGCTGGTTGCCAACGAT
CAGATGGCGCTGGGCGCAATGCGCGCCATTACCGAGTCCGGGCTGCGCGTTGGTGCGGACATCTCGGTAG
TGGGATACGACGATACCGAAGACAGCTCATGTTATATCCCGCCGTTAACCACCATCAAACAGGATTTTCG
CCTGCTGGGGCAAACCAGCGTGGACCGCTTGCTGCAACTCTCTCAGGGCCAGGCGGTGAAGGGCAATCAG
CTGTTGCCCGTCTCACTGGTGAAAAGAAAAACCACCCTGGCGCCCAATACGCAAACCGCCTCTCCCCGCG
CGTTGGCCGATTCATTAATGCAGCTGGCACGACAGGTTTCCCGACTGGAAAGCGGGCAGTGAGCGCAACG
CAATTAATGTAAGTTAGCTCACTCATTAGGCACCGGGATCTCGACCGATGCCCTTGAGAGCCTTCAACCC
AGTCAGCTCCTTCCGGTGGGCGCGGGGCATGACTATCGTCGCCGCACTTATGACTGTCTTCTTTATCATG
CAACTCGTAGGACAGGTGCCGGCAGCGCTCTGGGTCATTTTCGGCGAGGACCGCTTTCGCTGGAGCGCGA
CGATGATCGGCCTGTCGCTTGCGGTATTCGGAATCTTGCACGCCCTCGCTCAAGCCTTCGTCACTGGTCC
CGCCACCAAACGTTTCGGCGAGAAGCAGGCCATTATCGCCGGCATGGCGGCCCCACGGGTGCGCATGATC
GTGCTCCTGTCGTTGAGGACCCGGCTAGGCTGGCGGGGTTGCCTTACTGGTTAGCAGAATGAATCACCGA
TACGCGAGCGAACGTGAAGCGACTGCTGCTGCAAAACGTCTGCGACCTGAGCAACAACATGAATGGTCTT
CGGTTTCCGTGTTTCGTAAAGTCTGGAAACGCGGAAGTCAGCGCCCTGCACCATTATGTTCCGGATCTGC
ATCGCAGGATGCTGCTGGCTACCCTGTGGAACACCTACATCTGTATTAACGAAGCGCTGGCATTGACCCT
GAGTGATTTTTCTCTGGTCCCGCCGCATCCATACCGCCAGTTGTTTACCCTCACAACGTTCCAGTAACCG
GGCATGTTCATCATCAGTAACCCGTATCGTGAGCATCCTCTCTCGTTTCATCGGTATCATTACCCCCATG
AACAGAAATCCCCCTTACACGGAGGCATCAGTGACCAAACAGGAAAAAACCGCCCTTAACATGGCCCGCT
TTATCAGAAGCCAGACATTAACGCTTCTGGAGAAACTCAACGAGCTGGACGCGGATGAACAGGCAGACAT
CTGTGAATCGCTTCACGACCACGCTGATGAGCTTTACCGCAGCTGCCTCGCGCGTTTCGGTGATGACGGT
GAAAACCTCTGACACATGCAGCTCCCGGAGACGGTCACAGCTTGTCTGTAAGCGGATGCCGGGAGCAGAC
AAGCCCGTCAGGGCGCGTCAGCGGGTGTTGGCGGGTGTCGGGGCGCAGCCATGACCCAGTCACGTAGCGA
TAGCGGAGTGTATACTGGCTTAACTATGCGGCATCAGAGCAGATTGTACTGAGAGTGCACCATTGCGGTG
TGAAATACCGCACAGATGCGTAAGGAGAAAATACCGCATCAGGCGCTCTTCCGCTTCCTCGCTCACTGAC
TCGCTGCGCTCGGTCGTTCGGCTGCGGCGAGCGGTATCAGCTCACTCAAAGGCGGTAATACGGTTATCCA
CAGAATCAGGGGATAACGCAGGAAAGAACATGTGAGCAAAAGGCCAGCAAAAGGCCAGGAACCGTAAAAA
GGCCGCGTTGCTGGCGTTTTTCCATAGGCTCCGCCCCCCTGACGAGCATCACAAAAATCGACGCTCAAGT
CAGAGGTGGCGAAACCCGACAGGACTATAAAGATACCAGGCGTTTCCCCCTGGAAGCTCCCTCGTGCGCT
CTCCTGTTCCGACCCTGCCGCTTACCGGATACCTGTCCGCCTTTCTCCCTTCGGGAAGCGTGGCGCTTTC
TCATAGCTCACGCTGTAGGTATCTCAGTTCGGTGTAGGTCGTTCGCTCCAAGCTGGGCTGTGTGCACGAA
CCCCCCGTTCAGCCCGACCGCTGCGCCTTATCCGGTAACTATCGTCTTGAGTCCAACCCGGTAAGACACG
ACTTATCGCCACTGGCAGCAGCCACTGGTAACAGGATTAGCAGAGCGAGGTATGTAGGCGGTGCTACAGA
GTTCTTGAAGTGGTGGCCTAACTACGGCTACACTAGAAGGACAGTATTTGGTATCTGCGCTCTGCTGAAG
CCAGTTACCTTCGGAAAAAGAGTTGGTAGCTCTTGATCCGGCAAACAAACCACCGCTGGTAGCGGTGGTT
TTTTTGTTTGCAAGCAGCAGATTACGCGCAGAAAAAAAGGATCTCAAGAAGATCCTTTGATCTTTTCTAC
GGGGTCTGACGCTCAGTGGAACGAAAACTCACGTTAAGGGATTTTGGTCATGAACAATAAAACTGTCTGC
TTACATAAACAGTAATACAAGGGGTGTTATGAGCCATATTCAACGGGAAACGTCTTGCTCTAGGCCGCGA
TTAAATTCCAACATGGATGCTGATTTATATGGGTATAAATGGGCTCGCGATAATGTCGGGCAATCAGGTG
CGACAATCTATCGATTGTATGGGAAGCCCGATGCGCCAGAGTTGTTTCTGAAACATGGCAAAGGTAGCGT
TGCCAATGATGTTACAGATGAGATGGTCAGACTAAACTGGCTGACGGAATTTATGCCTCTTCCGACCATC
AAGCATTTTATCCGTACTCCTGATGATGCATGGTTACTCACCACTGCGATCCCCGGGAAAACAGCATTCC
AGGTATTAGAAGAATATCCTGATTCAGGTGAAAATATTGTTGATGCGCTGGCAGTGTTCCTGCGCCGGTT
GCATTCGATTCCTGTTTGTAATTGTCCTTTTAACAGCGATCGCGTATTTCGTCTCGCTCAGGCGCAATCA
CGAATGAATAACGGTTTGGTTGATGCGAGTGATTTTGATGACGAGCGTAATGGCTGGCCTGTTGAACAAG
TCTGGAAAGAAATGCATAAACTTTTGCCATTCTCACCGGATTCAGTCGTCACTCATGGTGATTTCTCACT
TGATAACCTTATTTTTGACGAGGGGAAATTAATAGGTTGTATTGATGTTGGACGAGTCGGAATCGCAGAC
CGATACCAGGATCTTGCCATCCTATGGAACTGCCTCGGTGAGTTTTCTCCTTCATTACAGAAACGGCTTT
TTCAAAAATATGGTATTGATAATCCTGATATGAATAAATTGCAGTTTCATTTGATGCTCGATGAGTTTTT
CTAAGAATTAATTCATGAGCGGATACATATTTGAATGTATTTAGAAAAATAAACAAATAGGGGTTCCGCG
CACATTTCCCCGAAAAGTGCCACCTAAATTGTAAGCGTTAATATTTTGTTAAAATTCGCGTTAAATTTTT
GTTAAATCAGCTCATTTTTTAACCAATAGGCCGAAATCGGCAAAATCCCTTATAAATCAAAAGAATAGAC
CGAGATAGGGT
[37 nt withheld, positions 5332-5368]
AAAGAACGTGGACTCCAACGTCAAAGG
[49 nt withheld, positions 5396-5444]
T
[91 nt withheld, positions 5446-5536]
G
[124 nt withheld, positions 5538-5661]
CCCATTCGCCA
Features (pLannotate 1.2.2; 19 found; start..end, strand, type, name):
     26..73      -  terminator     T7 terminator: transcription terminator for bacteriophage T7 RNA polymerase
     81..130     -  CDS            SET1 (fragment): solubility-enhancement tag derived from T7 phage gene 10B
    140..157     -  CDS            9xHis (fragment): 9xHis affinity tag
    167..562     -  CDS            CEACAM6 (fragment): CEAM6_HUMAN - Also known as NCA. Experimental evidence at protein level: Swiss-Prot protein existence level 1. Cell surface glycoprotein that plays a role in cell adhesion and tumor progression (PubMed:2803308, PubMed:2022629, PubMed:1378450, PubMed:8776764, PubMed:11590190, PubMed:10910050, PubMed:14724575, PubMed:16204051). Intercellular adhesion occurs in a calcium- and fibronectin-independent manner (PubMed:2022629, PubMed:16204051). Mediates homophilic and heterophilic cell adhesion with other carcinoembryonic antigen-related cell adhesion molecules, such as CEACAM5 and CEACAM8 (PubMed:28
    609..631     -  RBS            RBS: efficient ribosome binding site from bacteriophage T7 gene 10 (Olins and Rangwala, 1989)
    646..670     -  protein_bind   lac operator: The lac repressor binds to the lac operator to inhibit transcription in E. coli. This inhibition can be relieved by adding lactose or isopropyl-β-D-thiogalactopyranoside (IPTG). lac repressor encoded by lacI
    671..689     -  promoter       T7 promoter: promoter for bacteriophage T7 RNA polymerase
    715..994     +  CDS            TcR (fragment): tetracycline efflux protein; tet; confers resistance to tetracycline
   1002..1079    +  promoter       lacI promoter: lacI
   1080..2162    +  CDS            lacI: lac repressor; lacI; The lac repressor binds to the lac operator to inhibit transcription in E. coli. This inhibition can be relieved by adding lactose or isopropyl-β-D-thiogalactopyranoside (IPTG).
   2175..2196    +  protein_bind   CAP binding site: CAP binding activates transcription in the presence of cAMP. E. coli catabolite activator protein
   2211..2502    +  CDS            TcR (fragment): tetracycline efflux protein; tet; confers resistance to tetracycline
   2574..2954    -  CDS            YPB1_ECOLX: Protein predicted: Swiss-Prot protein existence level 4. From Escherichia coli.
   2971..3162    +  CDS            rop: Rop protein, which maintains plasmids at low copy number; rop
   3264..3403    +  misc_feature   bom: basis of mobility region from pBR322
   3589..4177    -  rep_origin     ori: high-copy-number ColE1/pMB1/pBR322/pUC origin of replication
   4299..5114    +  CDS            KanR: aminoglycoside phosphotransferase; aph(3')-Ia; confers resistance to kanamycin in bacteria or G418 (Geneticin®) in eukaryotes
   5123..5180    -  promoter       AmpR promoter (fragment): bla
   5233..5661    -  rep_origin     f1 ori (sequence partly withheld): f1 bacteriophage origin of replication; arrow indicates direction of (+) strand synthesis
