[The description below was written by a language model from this plasmid's Addgene catalogue record and pLannotate feature annotations shown in this document.]
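Description:
CEA-N domain residues 1-132 (CEACAM5)-pET30b is a bacterial expression plasmid built on the Novagen pET30b(+) backbone. It is designed to produce the N-terminal immunoglobulin-like domain of human carcinoembryonic antigen (CEACAM5, residues 1 to 132, unmutated) in E. coli. The roughly 446 bp insert was cloned between NdeI and XhoI, which places it downstream of the T7 promoter, a lac operator and the phage T7 gene 10 ribosome binding site, with a T7 terminator closing the unit. Transcription therefore depends on T7 RNA polymerase, which is supplied by DE3 lysogen strains such as BL21(DE3), the host recommended for expression. The plasmid-borne lacI gene keeps the promoter repressed until IPTG is added.

The plasmid replicates from a pBR322/ColE1-type origin accompanied by rop and the bom site, is selected with kanamycin through the aph(3')-Ia gene, and also carries an f1 origin. The catalogue lists it as high copy, although rop normally moderates copy number.

Two details of the record deserve caution. The automated annotation labels the insert as a CEACAM6 fragment, which most likely reflects the close similarity between the N domains of CEACAM family members rather than a different insert. The catalogue also describes an N-terminal hexahistidine tag with a TEV cleavage site, whereas the feature table detects a His-tag fragment only on the C-terminal side of the coding region, just past the XhoI end, and annotates no TEV site. The actual tag arrangement should therefore be checked against the sequence. The stated purpose is simply expression of the CEA-N domain, and the associated publication concerns antigen-specific anti-tumour immunity.
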