Addgene plasmid #174693: CEA-N domain residues 1-132 (CEACAM5)-pET30b
Purpose: Plasmid expressing CEA-N domain
Depositing lab: Jean Gariepy. Depositing organization: Sunnybrook Research Institute. Publication: Induction of antigen-specific TH 9 immunity accompanied by mast cell activation blocks tumor cell engraftment. Abdul-Wahid A, Cydzik M, Prodeus A, Alwash M, Stanojcic M, Thompson M, Huang EH, Shively JE, Gray-Owen SD, Gariepy J. Int J Cancer. 2016 Aug 15;139(4):841-53. doi: 10.1002/ijc.30121. Epub 2016 Apr 15. PubMed 27037842.
Backbone
  Vector backbone: pET30B+
  Backbone manufacturer: Novagen EMD Milipore
  Backbone size w/o insert (bp): 5421
  Vector type: Bacterial Expression
Growth in bacteria
  Bacterial resistance: Kanamycin, 50 μg/mL
  Growth temperature: 37°C
  Growth strain: DH5alpha
  Growth instructions: The depositing lab recommends BL21(DE3) cells for bacterial expression.
  Copy number: High Copy
Gene/Insert
  Gene/Insert name: CEA-N Domain (alt name: CEA-N domain cloned form CEA CEACAM5 transcript variant 3, mRNA, residues 1 to 132)
  Species: H. sapiens (human)
  Insert size (bp): 446
  Mutation: none
  Promoter: T7 Promoter
  Tag / fusion protein: TEV Cleavage Site and hexahistidine (HIS) tag (N terminal on backbone)
  Cloning method: Restriction Enzyme; 5′ cloning site NdeI (not destroyed); 3′ cloning site XhoI (not destroyed)
  Sequencing primers: 5′ T7 Promoter; 3′ T7 Terminator
Terms and licenses: Academic/Nonprofit Terms; Industry Terms: Not Available to Industry
How to cite: CEA-N domain residues 1-132 (CEACAM5)-pET30b was a gift from Jean Gariepy (Addgene plasmid # 174693 ; http://n2t.net/addgene:174693 ; RRID:Addgene_174693)
