>Addgene plasmid #174693 | CEA-N domain residues 1-132 (CEACAM5)-pET30b | depositor partial sequence | sequence record 338977 | Insert Sequence
CATATGCATCATCACATCACCATGAAAACCTCTATTTCCAAAAGCTCACTATTGAATCCACGCCGTTCAA
TGTCGCAGAGGGGAAGGAGGTGCTTCTACTTGTCCACAATCTGCCCCAGCATCTTTTTGGCTACAGCTGG
TACAAAGGTGAAAGAGTGGATGGCAACCGTCAAATTATAGGATATGTAATAGGAACTCAACAAGCTACCC
CAGGGCCCGCATACAGTGGTCGAGAGATAATATACCCCAATGCATCCCTGCTGATCCAGAACATCATCCA
GAATGACACAGGATTCTACACCCTACACGTCATAAAGTCAGATCTTGTGAATGAAGAAGCAACTGGCCAG
TTCCGGGTATACCCGGAGCTGCCCAAGCCCTCCATCTCCAGCAACAACTCCAAACCCGTGGAGGACAAGG
ATGCTGTGGCCTTCACCTAGCTCGAG
